>Addgene plasmid #205038 | pET-6xHis-GFP(0)-H3 | addgene full sequence | sequence record 405651 | Addgene NGS Result
GGCATAAATATCTCACTCGCAATCAAATTCAGCCGATAGCGGAACGGGAAGGCGACTGGAGTGCCATGTC
CGGTTTTCAACAAACCATGCAAATGCTGAATGAGGGCATCGTTCCCACTGCGATGCTGGTTGCCAACGAT
CAGATGGCGCTGGGCGCAATGCGCGCCATTACCGAGTCCGGGCTGCGCGTTGGTGCGGACATCTCGGTAG
TGGGATACGACGATACCGAAGACAGCTCATGTTATATCCCGCCGTTAACCACCATCAAACAGGATTTTCG
CCTGCTGGGGCAAACCAGCGTGGACCGCTTGCTGCAACTCTCTCAGGGCCAGGCGGTGAAGGGCAATCAG
CTGTTGCCCGTCTCACTGGTGAAAAGAAAAACCACCCTGGCGCCCAATACGCAAACCGCCTCTCCCCGCG
CGTTGGCCGATTCATTAATGCAGCTGGCACGACAGGTTTCCCGACTGGAAAGCGGGCAGTGAGCGCAACG
CAATTAATGTAAGTTAGCTCACTCATTAGGCACCGGGATCTCGACCGATGCCCTTGAGAGCCTTCAACCC
AGTCAGCTCCTTCCGGTGGGCGCGGGGCATGACTAGCATGATCGTGCTCCTGTCGTTGAGGACCCGGCTA
GGCTGGCGGGGTTGCCTTACTGGTTAGCAGAATGAATCACCGATACGCGAGCGAACGTGAAGCGACTGCT
GCTGCAAAACGTCTGCGACCTGAGCAACAACATGAATGGTCTTCGGTTTCCGTGTTTCGTAAAGTCTGGA
AACGCGGAAGTCAGCGCCCTGCACCATTATGTTCCGGATCTGCATCGCAGGATGCTGCTGGCTACCCTGT
GGAACACCTACATCTGTATTAACGAAGCGCTGGCATTGACCCTGAGTGATTTTTCTCTGGTCCCGCCGCA
TCCATACCGCCAGTTGTTTACCCTCACAACGTTCCAGTAACCGGGCATGTTCATCATCAGTAACCCGTAT
CGTGAGCATCCTCTCTCGTTTCATCGGTATCATTACCCCCATGAACAGAAATCCCCCTTACACGGAGGCA
TCAGTGACCAAACAGGAAAAAACCGCCCTTAACATGGCCCGCTTTATCAGAAGCCAGACATTAACGCTTC
TGGAGAAACTCAACGAGCTGGACGCGGATGAACAGGCAGACATCTGTGAATCGCTTCACGACCACGCTGA
TGAGCTTTACCGCAGCTGCCTCGCGCGTTTCGGTGATGACGGTGAAAACCTCTGACACATGCAGCTCCCG
GAGACGGTCACAGCTTGTCTGTAAGCGGATGCCGGGAGCAGACAAGCCCGTCAGGGCGCGTCAGCGGGTG
TTGGCGGGTGTCGGGGCGCAGCCATGACCCAGTCACGTAGCGATAGCGGAGTGTATACTGGCTTAACTAT
GCGGCATCAGAGCAGATTGTACTGAGAGTGCACCATTGCGGTGTGAAATACCGCACAGATGCGTAAGGAG
AAAATACCGCATCAGGCGCTCTTCCGCTTCCTCGCTCACTGACTCGCTGCGCTCGGTCGTTCGGCTGCGG
CGAGCGGTATCAGCTCACTCAAAGGCGGTAATACGGTTATCCACAGAATCAGGGGATAACGCAGGAAAGA
ACATGTGAGCAAAAGGCCAGCAAAAGGCCAGGAACCGTAAAAAGGCCGCGTTGCTGGCGTTTTTCCATAG
GCTCCGCCCCCCTGACGAGCATCACAAAAATCGACGCTCAAGTCAGAGGTGGCGAAACCCGACAGGACTA
TAAAGATACCAGGCGTTTCCCCCTGGAAGCTCCCTCGTGCGCTCTCCTGTTCCGACCCTGCCGCTTACCG
GATACCTGTCCGCCTTTCTCCCTTCGGGAAGCGTGGCGCTTTCTCATAGCTCACGCTGTAGGTATCTCAG
TTCGGTGTAGGTCGTTCGCTCCAAGCTGGGCTGTGTGCACGAACCCCCCGTTCAGCCCGACCGCTGCGCC
TTATCCGGTAACTATCGTCTTGAGTCCAACCCGGTAAGACACGACTTATCGCCACTGGCAGCAGCCACTG
GTAACAGGATTAGCAGAGCGAGGTATGTAGGCGGTGCTACAGAGTTCTTGAAGTGGTGGCCTAACTACGG
CTACACTAGAAGGACAGTATTTGGTATCTGCGCTCTGCTGAAGCCAGTTACCTTCGGAAAAAGAGTTGGT
AGCTCTTGATCCGGCAAACAAACCACCGCTGGTAGCGGTGGTTTTTTTGTTTGCAAGCAGCAGATTACGC
GCAGAAAAAAAGGATCTCAAGAAGATCCTTTGATCTTTTCTACGGGGTCTGACGCTCAGTGGAACGAAAA
CTCACGTTAAGGGATTTTGGTCATGACCTATTTGTTTATTTTTCTAAATACATTCAAATATGTATCCGCT
CATGAGACAATAACCCTGATAAATGCTTCAATCATGATTGAAAAAGGAAGAGTATGAGTATTCAACATTT
CCGTGTCGCCCTTATTCCCTTTTTTGCGGCATTTTGCCTTCCTGTTTTTGCTCACCCAGAAACGCTGGTG
AAAGTAAAAGATGCTGAAGATCAGTTGGGTGCACGAGTGGGTTACATCGAACTGGATCTCAACAGCGGTA
AGATCCTTGAGAGTTTTCGCCCCGAAGAACGTTTTCCAATGATGAGCACTTTTAAAGTTCTGCTATGTGG
CGCGGTATTATCCCGTATTGACGCCGGGCAAGAGCAACTCGGTCGCCGCATACACTATTCTCAGAATGAC
TTGGTTGAGTACTCACCAGTCACAGAAAAGCATCTTACGGATGGCATGACAGTAAGAGAATTATGCAGTG
CTGCCATAACCATGAGTGATAACACTGCGGCCAACTTACTTCTGACAACGATCGGAGGACCGAAGGAGCT
AACCGCTTTTTTGCACAACATGGGGGATCATGTAACTCGCCTTGATCGTTGGGAACCGGAGCTGAATGAA
GCCATACCAAACGACGAGCGTGACACCACGATGCCTGTAGCAATGGCAACAACGTTGCGCAAACTATTAA
CTGGCGAACTACTTACTCTAGCTTCCCGGCAACAATTAATAGACTGGATGGAGGCGGATAAAGTTGCAGG
ACCACTTCTGCGCTCGGCCCTTCCGGCTGGCTGGTTTATTGCTGATAAATCTGGAGCCGGTGAGCGTGGG
TCTCGCGGTATCATTGCAGCACTGGGGCCAGATGGTAAGCCCTCCCGTATCGTAGTTATCTACACGACGG
GGAGTCAGGCAACTATGGATGAACGAAATAGACAGATCGCTGAGATAGGTGCCTCACTGATTAAGCATTG
GTAACTGTCAGACCAAGTTTACTCATATATACTTTAGATTGATTTAAAACTTCATTTTTAATTTAAAAGG
ATCTAGGTGAAGATCCTTTTTGATAATCTCATGCCATCGTGCCGCCAGAAATTGTAAACGTTAATATTTT
GTTAAAATTCGCGTTAAATTTTTGTTAAATCAGCTCATTTTTTAACCAATAGGCCGAAATCGGCAAAATC
CCTTATAAATCAAAAGAATAGACCGAGATAGGGT
[37 nt withheld, positions 3535-3571]
AAAGAACGTGGACTCCAACGTCAAAGG
[49 nt withheld, positions 3599-3647]
T
[91 nt withheld, positions 3649-3739]
G
[124 nt withheld, positions 3741-3864]
CCCATTCGCCAATCCGGATATAGTTCCTCCTTTCAGCAAAAAACCCCTCAAGACCCGTTTAGAGGCCCCA
AGGGGTTATGCTAGTTATTGCTCAGCGGTGGCAGCAGCCTAGGTTAATTAAGCTGCGCTAGTAGACGAGT
CCATGTGCTGGCGTTCAAATTTCGCAGCAGCGGTTTCTTTACCAGACTCGAGTTATTACTTTTTACGTCT
TCGTTTTTTCTTGCGTCTACGCTTTTTCTTGCGTCTACGCTTCTTGTAGCGTTCGTCCATTCCGTGCGTA
ATGCCTGCAGCGGTCACGAATTCTAACAGAACCATGTGATCGCGTTTTTCTTTCGGATCTTTGCTCAGGG
CAGATTGGGTGCTCAGGTAGTGGTTGCGAGGTAACAGTACAGGCCCATCACCAATCGGCGTGTTTTGTTG
ATAATGATCCGCTAATTGAACGCTGCCGTCCTCCACGTTATGGCGAATTTTGAAATTTGCCTTGATACCA
TTCTTCTGTTTATCGGCCGTAATATACACGTTATGAGAATTAAAGTTATATTCCAGTTTATGGCCTAAAA
TGTTGCCGTCTTCTTTGAAGTCACGACCTTTCAGTTCGATACGATTTACTAATGTGTCGCCTTCAAATTT
CACTTCCGCACGCGTTTTATAGGTGCCATCGTCCTTGAAGCTGATTGTACGCTCTTGAACATATCCTTCA
GGCATGGCTGATTTGAAAAAATCGTGTTGTTTCATATGATCAGGGTAACGACTGAAGCACTGAACGCCAT
AGGTCAGGGTGGTCACTAAGGTGGGCCACGGAACGGGTAATTTGCCTGTTGTGCAAATAAACTTCAGGGT
CAATTTACCATTGGTAGCGTCACCTTCGCCCTCGCCGCGCACGCTAAATTTATGACCGTTCACGTCGCCG
TCTAATTCCACTAAGATCGGTACTACACCAGTAAACAGACGTTCACCTTTGCTAGCGCCACCGTGATGGT
GGTGGTGATGACCCATGGTATATCTCCTTCTTAAAGTTAAACAAAATTATTTCTAGAGGGGAATTGTTAT
CCGCTCACAATTCCCCTATAGTGAGTCGTATTAATTTCGCGGGATCGAGATCGATCTCGATCCTCTACGC
CGGACGCATCGTGGCCGGCATCACCGGCGCCACAGGTGCGGTTGCTGGCGCCTATATCGCCGACATCACC
GATGGGGAAGATCGGGCTCGCCACTTCGGGCTCATGAGCGCTTGTTTCGGCGTGGGTATGGTGGCAGGCC
CCGTGGCCGGGGGACTGTTGGGCGCCATCTCCTTGCATGCACCATTCCTTGCGGCGGCGGTGCTCAACGG
CCTCAACCTACTACTGGGCTGCTTCCTAATGCAGGAGTCGCATAAGGGAGAGCGTCGAGATCCCGGACAC
CATCGAATGGCGCAAAACCTTTCGCGGTATGGCATGATAGCGCCCGGAAGAGAGTCAATTCAGGGTGGTG
AATGTGAAACCAGTAACGTTATACGATGTCGCAGAGTATGCCGGTGTCTCTTATCAGACCGTTTCCCGCG
TGGTGAACCAGGCCAGCCACGTTTCTGCGAAAACGCGGGAAAAAGTGGAAGCGGCGATGGCGGAGCTGAA
TTACATTCCCAACCGCGTGGCACAACAACTGGCGGGCAAACAGTCGTTGCTGATTGGCGTTGCCACCTCC
AGTCTGGCCCTGCACGCGCCGTCGCAAATTGTCGCGGCGATTAAATCTCGCGCCGATCAACTGGGTGCCA
GCGTGGTGGTGTCGATGGTAGAACGAAGCGGCGTCGAAGCCTGTAAAGCGGCGGTGCACAATCTTCTCGC
GCAACGCGTCAGTGGGCTGATCATTAACTATCCGCTGGATGACCAGGATGCCATTGCTGTGGAAGCTGCC
TGCACTAATGTTCCGGCGTTATTTCTTGATGTCTCTGACCAGACACCCATCAACAGTATTATTTTCTCCC
ATGAAGACGGTACGCGACTGGGCGTGGAGCATCTGGTCGCATTGGGTCACCAGCAAATCGCGCTGTTAGC
GGGCCCATTAAGTTCTGTCTCGGCGCGTCTGCGTCTGGCTGGCT
Features (pLannotate 1.2.2; 19 found; start..end, strand, type, name):
    495..516     +  protein_bind   CAP binding site: CAP binding activates transcription in the presence of cAMP. E. coli catabolite activator protein
    531..595     +  CDS            TcR (fragment): tetracycline efflux protein; tet; confers resistance to tetracycline
    657..1037    -  CDS            YPB1_ECOLX: Protein predicted: Swiss-Prot protein existence level 4. From Escherichia coli.
   1054..1245    +  CDS            rop: Rop protein, which maintains plasmids at low copy number; rop
   1347..1486    +  misc_feature   bom: basis of mobility region from pBR322
   1672..2260    -  rep_origin     ori: high-copy-number ColE1/pMB1/pBR322/pUC origin of replication
   2341..2433    +  promoter       AmpR promoter: bla
   2434..3294    +  CDS            AmpR: β-lactamase; bla; confers resistance to ampicillin, carbenicillin, and related antibiotics
   3409..3864    -  rep_origin     f1 ori (sequence partly withheld): f1 bacteriophage origin of replication; arrow indicates direction of (+) strand synthesis
   3901..3948    -  terminator     T7 terminator: transcription terminator for bacteriophage T7 RNA polymerase
   3956..3973    -  CDS            SET1 (fragment): solubility-enhancement tag derived from T7 phage gene 10B
   4003..4044    -  CDS            S-Tag (fragment): affinity and epitope tag derived from pancreatic ribonuclease A
   4117..4827    -  CDS            Superfolder GFP: Superfolder GFP is a basic (constitutively fluorescent) green fluorescent protein published in 2005, derived from Aequorea victoria. It is reported to be a very rapidly-maturing weak dimer.
   4867..4889    -  RBS            RBS: efficient ribosome binding site from bacteriophage T7 gene 10 (Olins and Rangwala, 1989)
   4904..4928    -  protein_bind   lac operator: The lac repressor binds to the lac operator to inhibit transcription in E. coli. This inhibition can be relieved by adding lactose or isopropyl-β-D-thiogalactopyranoside (IPTG). lac repressor encoded by lacI
   4929..4947    -  promoter       T7 promoter: promoter for bacteriophage T7 RNA polymerase
   4973..5252    +  CDS            TcR (fragment): tetracycline efflux protein; tet; confers resistance to tetracycline
   5260..5337    +  promoter       lacI promoter: lacI
   5338..482     +  CDS            lacI (across the origin): lac repressor; lacI; The lac repressor binds to the lac operator to inhibit transcription in E. coli. This inhibition can be relieved by adding lactose or isopropyl-β-D-thiogalactopyranoside (IPTG).
