[The description below was written by a language model from this plasmid's Addgene catalogue record and pLannotate feature annotations shown in this document.]
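Description:
pET-6xHis-GFP(0)-H3 is a bacterial expression plasmid built on a pETDuet backbone for IPTG-inducible production of an engineered fluorescent protein in E. coli. It replicates from a ColE1/pBR322-type origin accompanied by the rop gene and bom region, and is selected with ampicillin through the β-lactamase (AmpR) cassette. An f1 origin is also present. The catalogue lists the plasmid as high copy, although rop normally moderates copy number in pBR322-derived vectors. A lacI gene with its own promoter supplies the lac repressor. Short tetracycline-resistance fragments in the annotation are backbone remnants rather than functional markers.

The payload sits in a single annotated expression cassette: a T7 promoter followed by a lac operator and the T7 gene 10 ribosome binding site, driving a superfolder GFP-derived coding sequence and ending at the T7 terminator. Expression therefore requires a host supplying T7 RNA polymerase and is relieved from LacI repression by IPTG. The insert, cloned between NcoI and XhoI, is GFP(0), a variant carrying five substitutions to arginine or lysine (E16R, I138R, D207R, N222K, L246R); the name suggests a charge-neutral GFP, though the record does not state this. It has an N-terminal histidine tag for affinity purification and a C-terminal "H3" peptide made of three repeats of a lysine/arginine hexamer. Fragments of the S-tag and another tag annotated downstream appear to be leftover vector sequence; the record does not indicate that they are part of the fusion. According to the stated purpose, the charge-patterned cationic tail promotes formation of biomolecular condensates inside E. coli, with GFP fluorescence reporting on intracellular phase separation.
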