Addgene plasmid #205038: pET-6xHis-GFP(0)-H3
Purpose: Fluorescent protein with charge-patterned cationic peptide to promote biomolecular condensate formation in E. coli
Depositing lab: Allie Obermeyer. Depositing organization: Columbia University. Publication: Charge-Patterned Disordered Peptides Tune Intracellular Phase Separation in Bacteria. Liao J, Yeong V, Obermeyer AC. ACS Synth Biol. 2024 Feb 3. doi: 10.1021/acssynbio.3c00564. PubMed 38308651.
Backbone
  Vector backbone: pETDuet
  Vector type: Bacterial Expression
Growth in bacteria
  Bacterial resistance: Ampicillin, 100 μg/mL
  Growth temperature: 37°C
  Growth strain: DH5alpha
  Copy number: High Copy
Gene/Insert
  Gene/Insert name: GFP(0)-H3 (alt name: GFP(0)-(KRRRKK)3)
  Species: Other
  Mutation: E16R, I138R, D207R, N222K, L246R
  Tag / fusion protein: MGHHHHHGGA (N terminal on insert); KRRRKKKRRRKKKRRRKK (C terminal on insert)
  Cloning method: Restriction Enzyme; 5′ cloning site NcoI (unknown if destroyed); 3′ cloning site XhoI (unknown if destroyed)
  Sequencing primers: 5′ T7; 3′ T7-term
Terms and licenses: Academic/Nonprofit Terms; Industry Terms: Not Available to Industry
How to cite: pET-6xHis-GFP(0)-H3 was a gift from Allie Obermeyer (Addgene plasmid # 205038 ; http://n2t.net/addgene:205038 ; RRID:Addgene_205038)
